Addgene plasmid #149554: pYPQ265H
Purpose: Gateway entry clone for CRISPR-iSpyMacCas9 hAID C-T base editing at NAAR PAMs
Depositing lab: Yiping Qi. Depositing organization: University of Maryland, College Park. Publication: Expanding plant genome-editing scope by an engineered iSpyMacCas9 system that targets A-rich PAM sequences. Sretenovic S, Yin D, Levav A, Selengut JD, Mount SM, Qi Y. Plant Commun. 2020 Jul 22;2(2):100101. doi: 10.1016/j.xplc.2020.100101. eCollection 2021 Mar 8. PubMed 33898973.
Backbone
  Vector backbone: pNJB91
  Total vector size (bp): 8331
  Vector type: Plant Expression, CRISPR
Growth in bacteria
  Bacterial resistance: Spectinomycin, 50 μg/mL
  Growth temperature: 37°C
  Growth strain: DH5alpha
  Growth instructions: Please allow 2 days to grow at 37C
  Copy number: High Copy
Gene/Insert
  Gene/Insert name: hAID-ziSpyMacCas9(D10A)-UGI
  Mutation: D10A, R221K, N394K, Protospacer interacting domain form Streptococcus macacae
Terms and licenses: Academic/Nonprofit Terms; Industry Terms: Not Available to Industry
How to cite: pYPQ265H was a gift from Yiping Qi (Addgene plasmid # 149554 ; http://n2t.net/addgene:149554 ; RRID:Addgene_149554)
