[The description below was written by a language model from this plasmid's Addgene catalogue record and pLannotate feature annotations shown in this document.]
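Description:
pYPQ265H is an 8,331 bp Gateway entry clone built on the pNJB91 backbone and classed as a plant expression/CRISPR vector. It carries a cytosine base editor for C-to-T editing at NAAR PAM sites. The plasmid is maintained in E. coli through a high-copy ColE1/pUC-type origin and selected with spectinomycin via the aadA (SmR) aminoglycoside adenylyltransferase gene. Short annotated fragments of an RSF origin, lacI, lacZα, a gentamicin resistance gene and an integron Pc promoter appear to be backbone remnants rather than functional parts. rrnB T1 and T2 terminators lie upstream of the cassette and help insulate it from read-through transcription in bacteria.

The payload sits between attL1 and attR5 recombination sites, an arrangement suited to multisite Gateway LR assembly with other entry clones into a destination vector. It encodes a single fusion protein, hAID-ziSpyMacCas9(D10A)-UGI. Human activation-induced cytidine deaminase (AICDA) is at the N-terminus, followed by a partial FLAG tag match, a Cas9 nickase, and the phage PBS2 uracil-DNA glycosylase inhibitor. The Cas9 is an S. pyogenes-derived enzyme whose PAM-interacting domain comes from Streptococcus macacae, which shifts recognition to A-rich PAMs. It also carries the R221K and N394K substitutions and the D10A nickase mutation. The deaminase converts C to U on the displaced strand, and UGI blocks uracil excision so the edit is retained. A NOS terminator follows the coding sequence. No plant promoter is annotated within the cassette, so expression presumably relies on a promoter supplied by the destination vector. The record does not describe a guide RNA unit in this plasmid.
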