Features (pLannotate 1.2.2; 17 found; start..end, strand, type, name):
      1..43      +  rep_origin     RSF ori (fragment): Plasmids containing the RSF 1030 origin of replication can be propagated in E. coli cells that contain additional plasmids with compatible origins.
     45..137     +  CDS            lacI (fragment): lac repressor; lacI; The lac repressor binds to the lac operator to inhibit transcription in E. coli. This inhibition can be relieved by adding lactose or isopropyl-β-D-thiogalactopyranoside (IPTG).
    192..219     -  terminator     rrnB T2 terminator: transcription terminator T2 from the E. coli rrnB gene
    351..394     +  terminator     rrnB T1 terminator: Escherichia coli rrnB; transcription terminator T1 from the E. coli rrnB gene
    441..477     -  CDS            lacZα (fragment): LacZα fragment of β-galactosidase; lacZ fragment
    493..592     +  protein_bind   attL1: mutant version of attL; recombination site for the Gateway® LR reaction LR Clonase™
    608..1198    +  CDS            AICDA: AICDA_HUMAN - Also known as AID. Experimental evidence at protein level: Swiss-Prot protein existence level 1. Single-stranded DNA-specific cytidine deaminase. Involved in somatic hypermutation (SHM), gene conversion, and class-switch recombination (CSR) in B-lymphocytes by deaminating C to U during transcription of Ig-variable (V) and Ig-switch (S) region DNA. Required for several crucial steps of B-cell terminal differentiation necessary for efficient antibody responses (PubMed:18722174, PubMed:21385873, PubMed:21518874, PubMed:27716525). May also play a role in the epigenetic regulation of
   1289..1308    +  CDS            2xFLAG (fragment): two tandem FLAG® epitope tags
   1364..5440    +  CDS            cas9: CAS9_STRP1 - Also known as csn1 From Streptococcus pyogenes serotype M1.
   5510..5758    +  CDS            UGI: UNGI_BPPB2 - Experimental evidence at protein level: Swiss-Prot protein existence level 1. This protein binds specifically and reversibly to the host uracil-DNA glycosylase, preventing removal of uracil residues from PBS2 DNA by the host uracil-excision repair system. From Bacillus phage PBS2 (Bacteriophage PBS2).
   5813..6065    +  terminator     NOS terminator: nopaline synthase terminator and poly(A) signal
   6110..6233    +  protein_bind   attR5: mutant version of attR; recombination site for the Gateway® LR reaction LR Clonase™
   6251..6269    -  promoter       T7 promoter: promoter for bacteriophage T7 RNA polymerase
   6459..6482    +  promoter       Pc promoter (fragment): intI1 (promoter lies within the coding sequence); class 1 integron promoter
   6658..6714    +  CDS            GmR (fragment): gentamycin acetyltransferase; aacC1; confers resistance to gentamycin
   6721..7512    +  CDS            SmR: aminoglycoside adenylyltransferase (Murphy, 1985); aadA; confers resistance to spectinomycin and streptomycin
   7605..8193    +  rep_origin     ori: high-copy-number ColE1/pMB1/pBR322/pUC origin of replication
>Addgene plasmid #149554 | pYPQ265H | addgene full sequence | sequence record 308763 | Addgene NGS Result
CGAACGACCGAGCGCAGCGAGTCAGTGAGCGAGGAAGCGGAAGAGCGCCCAATACGCAAACCGCCTCTCC
CCGCGCGTTGGCCGATTCATTAATGCAGCTGGCACGACAGGTTTCCCGACTGGAAAGCGGGCAGTGAGCG
CAACGCAATTAATACGCGTACCGCGAGCCAGGAAGAGTTTGTAGAAACGCAAAAAGGCCATCCGTCAGGA
TGGCCTTCTGCTTAGTTTGATGCCTGGCAGTTTATGGCGGGCGTCCTGCCCGCCACCCTCCGGGCCGTTG
CTTCACAACGTTCAAATCCGCTCCCGGCGGATTTGTCCTACTCAGGAGAGCGTTCACCGACAAACAACAG
ATAAAACGAAAGGCCCAGTCTTCCGACTGAGCCTTTCGTTTTATTTGATGCCTGGCAGTTCCCTACTCTC
GCGTTAACGCTTGCATGGATGTTTTCCCAGTCACGACGTTGTAAAACGACGGCCAGTCTTAAGCTCGGGC
CCCAAATAATGATTTTATTTTGACTGATAGTGACCTGTTCGTTGCAACAAATTGATGAGCAATGCTTTTT
TATAATGCCAACTTTGTACAAAAAAGCAGGCTCCGAATTCGCCCTTCATGGACTCACTTTTGATGAATAG
GCGGGAGTTCTTGTACCAGTTTAAGAACGTGCGGTGGGCGAAAGGTCGGAGGGAAACCTACCTTTGCTAT
GTGGTTAAGAGACGCGACAGCGCAACATCCTTCTCCTTGGACTTTGGATACCTTCGCAATAAGAATGGGT
GTCATGTCGAACTGTTGTTTCTCCGGTATATTAGCGATTGGGACCTGGACCCCGGCAGGTGTTACAGGGT
GACATGGTTCATATCGTGGTCTCCATGCTATGACTGCGCTAGGCATGTTGCTGATTTTCTTAGGGGCAAT
CCAAACCTGAGTCTTCGCATTTTCACGGCGCGGCTGTATTTTTGTGAGGACCGCAAGGCAGAGCCCGAGG
GATTGCGCAGGCTTCATAGGGCAGGAGTCCAAATAGCTATCATGACTTTCAAAGACTATTTTTACTGTTG
GAACACGTTCGTCGAGAACCACGGACGGACGTTTAAGGCTTGGGAAGGACTGCATGAAAACAGTGTCAGG
CTCTCAAGGCAACTCCGCCGCATACTTTTGCCTTTGTACGAGGTTGACGACCTGCGCGACGCATTTCGGA
CTTCAGGTTCTGAGACCCCTGGCACAAGTGAGTCAGCAACACCCGAGTCCACCATGGATTACAAGGACCA
CGACGGGGATTACAAGGACCACGACATTGATTACAAGGATGATGATGACAAGATGGCTCCGAAGAAGAAG
AGGAAGGTTGGCATCCACGGGGTGCCAGCTGCTGACAAGAAGTACTCGATCGGCCTCGCTATTGGGACTA
ACTCTGTTGGCTGGGCCGTGATCACCGACGAGTACAAGGTGCCCTCAAAGAAGTTCAAGGTCCTGGGCAA
CACCGATCGGCATTCCATCAAGAAGAATCTCATTGGCGCTCTCCTGTTCGACAGCGGCGAGACGGCTGAG
GCTACGCGGCTCAAGCGCACCGCCCGCAGGCGGTACACGCGCAGGAAGAATCGCATCTGCTACCTGCAGG
AGATTTTCTCCAACGAGATGGCGAAGGTTGACGATTCTTTCTTCCACAGGCTGGAGGAGTCATTCCTCGT
GGAGGAGGATAAGAAGCACGAGCGGCATCCAATCTTCGGCAACATTGTCGACGAGGTTGCCTACCACGAG
AAGTACCCTACGATCTACCATCTGCGGAAGAAGCTCGTGGACTCCACAGATAAGGCGGACCTCCGCCTGA
TCTACCTCGCTCTGGCCCACATGATTAAGTTCAGGGGCCATTTCCTGATCGAGGGGGATCTCAACCCGGA
CAATAGCGATGTTGACAAGCTGTTCATCCAGCTCGTGCAGACGTACAACCAGCTCTTCGAGGAGAACCCC
ATTAATGCGTCAGGCGTCGACGCGAAGGCTATCCTGTCCGCTAGGCTCTCGAAGTCTCGGAAGCTCGAGA
ACCTGATCGCCCAGCTGCCGGGCGAGAAGAAGAACGGCCTGTTCGGGAATCTCATTGCGCTCAGCCTGGG
GCTCACGCCCAACTTCAAGTCGAATTTCGATCTCGCTGAGGACGCCAAGCTGCAGCTCTCCAAGGACACA
TACGACGATGACCTGGATAACCTCCTGGCCCAGATCGGCGATCAGTACGCGGACCTGTTCCTCGCTGCCA
AGAATCTGTCGGACGCCATCCTCCTGTCTGATATTCTCAGGGTGAACACCGAGATTACGAAGGCTCCGCT
CTCAGCCTCCATGATCAAGCGCTACGACGAGCACCATCAGGATCTGACCCTCCTGAAGGCGCTGGTCAGG
CAGCAGCTCCCCGAGAAGTACAAGGAGATCTTCTTCGATCAGTCGAAGAACGGCTACGCTGGGTACATTG
ACGGCGGGGCCTCTCAGGAGGAGTTCTACAAGTTCATCAAGCCGATTCTGGAGAAGATGGACGGCACGGA
GGAGCTGCTGGTGAAGCTCAAGCGCGAGGACCTCCTGAGGAAGCAGCGGACATTCGATAACGGCAGCATC
CCACACCAGATTCATCTCGGGGAGCTGCACGCTATCCTGAGGAGGCAGGAGGACTTCTACCCTTTCCTCA
AGGATAACCGCGAGAAGATCGAGAAGATTCTGACTTTCAGGATCCCGTACTACGTCGGCCCACTCGCTAG
GGGCAACTCCCGCTTCGCTTGGATGACCCGCAAGTCAGAGGAGACGATCACGCCGTGGAACTTCGAGGAG
GTGGTCGACAAGGGCGCTAGCGCTCAGTCGTTCATCGAGAGGATGACGAATTTCGACAAGAACCTGCCAA
ATGAGAAGGTGCTCCCTAAGCACTCGCTCCTGTACGAGTACTTCACAGTCTACAACGAGCTGACTAAGGT
GAAGTATGTGACCGAGGGCATGAGGAAGCCGGCTTTCCTGTCTGGGGAGCAGAAGAAGGCCATCGTGGAC
CTCCTGTTCAAGACCAACCGGAAGGTCACGGTTAAGCAGCTCAAGGAGGACTACTTCAAGAAGATTGAGT
GCTTCGATTCGGTCGAGATCTCTGGCGTTGAGGACCGCTTCAACGCCTCCCTGGGGACCTACCACGATCT
CCTGAAGATCATTAAGGATAAGGACTTCCTGGACAACGAGGAGAATGAGGATATCCTCGAGGACATTGTG
CTGACACTCACTCTGTTCGAGGACCGGGAGATGATCGAGGAGCGCCTGAAGACTTACGCCCATCTCTTCG
ATGACAAGGTCATGAAGCAGCTCAAGAGGAGGAGGTACACCGGCTGGGGGAGGCTGAGCAGGAAGCTCAT
CAACGGCATTCGGGACAAGCAGTCCGGGAAGACGATCCTCGACTTCCTGAAGAGCGATGGCTTCGCGAAC
CGCAATTTCATGCAGCTGATTCACGATGACAGCCTCACATTCAAGGAGGATATCCAGAAGGCTCAGGTGA
GCGGCCAGGGGGACTCGCTGCACGAGCATATCGCGAACCTCGCTGGCTCGCCAGCTATCAAGAAGGGGAT
TCTGCAGACCGTGAAGGTTGTGGACGAGCTGGTGAAGGTCATGGGCAGGCACAAGCCTGAGAACATCGTC
ATTGAGATGGCCCGGGAGAATCAGACCACGCAGAAGGGCCAGAAGAACTCACGCGAGAGGATGAAGAGGA
TCGAGGAGGGCATTAAGGAGCTGGGGTCCCAGATCCTCAAGGAGCACCCGGTGGAGAACACGCAGCTGCA
GAATGAGAAGCTCTACCTGTACTACCTCCAGAATGGCCGCGATATGTATGTGGACCAGGAGCTGGATATT
AACAGGCTCAGCGATTACGACGTCGATCATATCGTTCCACAGTCATTCCTGAAGGATGACTCCATTGACA
ACAAGGTCCTCACCAGGTCGGACAAGAACCGGGGCAAGTCTGATAATGTTCCTTCAGAGGAGGTCGTTAA
GAAGATGAAGAACTACTGGCGCCAGCTCCTGAATGCCAAGCTGATCACGCAGCGGAAGTTCGATAACCTC
ACAAAGGCTGAGAGGGGCGGGCTCTCTGAGCTGGACAAGGCGGGCTTCATCAAGAGGCAGCTGGTCGAGA
CACGGCAGATCACTAAGCACGTTGCGCAGATTCTCGACTCACGGATGAACACTAAGTACGATGAGAATGA
CAAGCTGATCCGCGAGGTGAAGGTCATCACCCTGAAGTCAAAGCTCGTCTCCGACTTCAGGAAGGATTTC
CAGTTCTACAAGGTTCGGGAGATCAACAATTACCACCATGCCCATGACGCGTACCTGAACGCGGTGGTCG
GCACAGCTCTGATCAAGAAGTACCCAAAGCTCGAGAGCGAGTTCGTGTACGGGGACTACAAGGTTTACGA
TGTGAGGAAGATGATCGCCAAGTCGGAGCAGGAGATTGGCAAGGCTACCGCCAAGTACTTCTTCTACTCT
AACATTATGAATTTCTTCAAGACAGAGATCACTCTGGCCAATGGCGAGATCCGGAAGCGCCCCCTCATCG
AGACGAACGGCGAGACGGGGGAGATCGTGTGGGACAAGGGCAGGGATTTCGCGACCGTCAGGAAGGTTCT
CTCCATGCCACAAGTGAATATCGTCAAGAAGACAGAGATACAAACGGTTGGTCAGAACGGGGGTCTTTTC
GATGATAACCCAAAATCCCCGCTTGAGGTGACCCCTTCAAAGCTGGTGCCACTCAAAAAGGAATTGAATC
CAAAAAAGTATGGCGGATACCAAAAGCCTACAACGGCGTATCCCGTCCTCTTGATTACGGATACAAAGCA
ACTTATTCCTATATCCGTTATGAATAAAAAACAGTTCGAGCAGAACCCTGTTAAGTTCCTGCGGGATAGA
GGCTATCAACAAGTGGGCAAGAACGATTTTATTAAGCTTCCTAAATATACGCTCGTGGATATTGGAGACG
GCATAAAAAGACTTTGGGCTTCCTCGAAAGAAATACATAAGGGCAACCAACTCGTCGTCTCAAAAAAGTC
TCAGATCCTTCTTTATCATGCGCACCACCTTGATTCAGACCTCTCAAACGATTATCTTCAGAACCATAAT
CAGCAGTTTGACGTGCTCTTCAACGAGATAATTTCATTCTCTAAAAAGTGCAAGCTCGGGAAGGAGCACA
TACAGAAAATCGAAAACGTCTATTCTAACAAAAAGAACTCAGCCTCCATAGAGGAGTTGGCAGAATCATT
CATAAAGCTCCTGGGCTTTACTCAGCTGGGCGCCACATCACCGTTTAACTTTCTGGGAGTCAAACTCAAT
CAAAAGCAGTATAAGGGCAAAAAGGACTATATTCTCCCCTGTACCGAAGGAACTCTCATCAGGCAATCCA
TTACAGGGTTGTACGAAACAAGGGTCGACCTCTCAAAAATAGGAGAGGACAAGCGGCCAGCGGCGACGAA
GAAGGCGGGGCAGGCGAAGAAGAAGAAGGGAGACGGATCAGGCGGGTCAACAAACCTCAGTGACATCATA
GAGAAGGAAACTGGTAAGCAACTGGTTATTCAAGAGAGCATTCTGATGCTCCCTGAGGAAGTCGAGGAAG
TTATAGGAAACAAGCCTGAGAGCGATATACTCGTGCATACGGCGTATGACGAGAGCACGGATGAAAATGT
GATGCTCTTGACCAGCGATGCGCCAGAATATAAACCCTGGGCACTGGTTATTCAGGACTCTAACGGGGAA
AATAAAATCAAGATGCTCTCAGGTGGCTCCCCAAAGAAGAAACGCAAGGTTTAGTGGCGGCCGCCGACGT
CCGATCGTTCAAACATTTGGCAATAAAGTTTCTTAAGATTGAATCCTGTTGCCGGTCTTGCGATGATTAT
CATATAATTTCTGTTGAATTACGTTAAGCATGTAATAATTAACATGTAATGCATGACGTTATTTATGAGA
TGGGTTTTTATGATTAGAGTCCCGCAATTATACATTTAATACGCGATAGAAAACAAAATATAGCGCGCAA
ACTAGGATAAATTATCGCGCGCGGTGTCATCTATGTTACTAGATCGGGAATTGATCCCCCCTCGACAGCT
TCCGGAAAGGGCGAATTCGCAACTTTGTATACAAAAGTTGAACGAGAAACGTAAAATGATATAAATATCA
ATATATTAAATTAGATTTTGCATAAAAAACAGACTACATAATACTGTAAAACACAACATATCCAGTCACT
ATGCCATCCAGCTGATATCCCCTATAGTGAGTCGTATTACATGGTCATAGCTGTTTCCTGGCAGCTCTGG
CCCGTGTCTCAAAATCTCTGATGTTACATTGCACAAGATAAAAATATATCATCATGCCTCCTCTGGACCA
GCCAGGACAGAAATGCCTCGACTTCGCTGCTACCCAAGGTTGCCGGGTGACGCACACCGTGGAAACGGAT
GAAGGCACGAACCCAGTGGACATAAGCCTGTTCGGTTCGTAAGCTGTAATGCAAGTAGCGTATGCGCTCA
CGCAACTGGTCCAGAACCTTGACCGAACGCAGCGGTGGTAACGGCGCAGTGGCGGTTTTCATGGCTTGTT
ATGACTGTTTTTTTGGGGTACAGTCTATGCCTCGGGCATCCAAGCAGCAAGCGCGTTACGCCGTGGGTCG
ATGTTTGATGTTATGGAGCAGCAACGATGTTACGCAGCAGGGCAGTCGCCCTAAAACAAAGTTAAACATT
ATGAGGGAAGCGGTGATCGCCGAAGTATCGACTCAACTATCAGAGGTAGTTGGCGTCATCGAGCGCCATC
TCGAACCGACGTTGCTGGCCGTACATTTGTACGGCTCCGCAGTGGATGGCGGCCTGAAGCCACACAGTGA
TATTGATTTGCTGGTTACGGTGACCGTAAGGCTTGATGAAACAACGCGGCGAGCTTTGATCAACGACCTT
TTGGAAACTTCGGCTTCCCCTGGAGAGAGCGAGATTCTCCGCGCTGTAGAAGTCACCATTGTTGTGCACG
ACGACATCATTCCGTGGCGTTATCCAGCTAAGCGCGAACTGCAATTTGGAGAATGGCAGCGCAATGACAT
TCTTGCAGGTATCTTCGAGCCAGCCACGATCGACATTGATCTGGCTATCTTGCTGACAAAAGCAAGAGAA
CATAGCGTTGCCTTGGTAGGTCCAGCGGCGGAGGAACTCTTTGATCCGGTTCCTGAACAGGATCTATTTG
AGGCGCTAAATGAAACCTTAACGCTATGGAACTCGCCGCCCGACTGGGCTGGCGATGAGCGAAATGTAGT
GCTTACGTTGTCCCGCATTTGGTACAGCGCAGTAACCGGCAAAATCGCGCCGAAGGATGTCGCTGCCGAC
TGGGCAATGGAGCGCCTGCCGGCCCAGTATCAGCCCGTCATACTTGAAGCTAGACAGGCTTATCTTGGAC
AAGAAGAAGATCGCTTGGCCTCGCGCGCAGATCAGTTGGAAGAATTTGTCCACTACGTGAAAGGCGAGAT
CACCAAGGTAGTCGGCAAATAACCCTCGAGCCACCCATGACCAAAATCCCTTAACGTGAGTTACGCGTCG
TTCCACTGAGCGTCAGACCCCGTAGAAAAGATCAAAGGATCTTCTTGAGATCCTTTTTTTCTGCGCGTAA
TCTGCTGCTTGCAAACAAAAAAACCACCGCTACCAGCGGTGGTTTGTTTGCCGGATCAAGAGCTACCAAC
TCTTTTTCCGAAGGTAACTGGCTTCAGCAGAGCGCAGATACCAAATACTGTTCTTCTAGTGTAGCCGTAG
TTAGGCCACCACTTCAAGAACTCTGTAGCACCGCCTACATACCTCGCTCTGCTAATCCTGTTACCAGTGG
CTGCTGCCAGTGGCGATAAGTCGTGTCTTACCGGGTTGGACTCAAGACGATAGTTACCGGATAAGGCGCA
GCGGTCGGGCTGAACGGGGGGTTCGTGCACACAGCCCAGCTTGGAGCGAACGACCTACACCGAACTGAGA
TACCTACAGCGTGAGCTATGAGAAAGCGCCACGCTTCCCGAAGGGAGAAAGGCGGACAGGTATCCGGTAA
GCGGCAGGGTCGGAACAGGAGAGCGCACGAGGGAGCTTCCAGGGGGAAACGCCTGGTATCTTTATAGTCC
TGTCGGGTTTCGCCACCTCTGACTTGAGCGTCGATTTTTGTGATGCTCGTCAGGGGGGCGGAGCCTATGG
AAAAACGCCAGCAACGCGGCCTTTTTACGGTTCCTGGCCTTTTGCTGGCCTTTTGCTCACATGTTCTTTC
CTGCGTTATCCCCTGATTCTGTGGATAACCGTATTACCGCCTTTGAGTGAGCTGATACCGCTCGCCGCAG
C
